Addgene plasmid #110159: pHAGE2-EF1alpha-HA-TFAP4(E135A/S139A)
Purpose: Lentiviral vector for expression of human TFAP4 (E135A/S139A) in mammalian cells
Depositing lab: Daniele Guardavaccaro. Depositing organization: Hubrecht Institute. Publication: Proteasome-dependent degradation of transcription factor activating enhancer-binding protein 4 (TFAP4) controls mitotic division. D'Annibale S, Kim J, Magliozzi R, Low TY, Mohammed S, Heck AJ, Guardavaccaro D. J Biol Chem. 2014 Mar 14;289(11):7730-7. doi: 10.1074/jbc.M114.549535. Epub 2014 Feb 5. PubMed 24500709.
Backbone
  Vector backbone: pHAGE2
  Vector type: Mammalian Expression, Lentiviral
Growth in bacteria
  Bacterial resistance: Ampicillin, 100 μg/mL
  Growth temperature: 37°C
  Growth strain: NEB Stable
  Copy number: High Copy
Gene/Insert
  Gene/Insert name: TFAP4 (transcription factor AP-4) (alt names: AP-4; bHLHc41)
  Species: H. sapiens (human)
  Mutation: E135A/S139A
  Entrez Gene: TFAP4 (a.k.a. AP-4, bHLHc41)
  Promoter: CMV
  Tag / fusion protein: HA (N terminal on insert)
  Cloning method: Restriction Enzyme; 5′ cloning site NotI (unknown if destroyed); 3′ cloning site BamHI (unknown if destroyed)
Terms and licenses: Academic/Nonprofit Terms; Industry Terms: Not Available to Industry
How to cite: pHAGE2-EF1alpha-HA-TFAP4(E135A/S139A) was a gift from Daniele Guardavaccaro (Addgene plasmid # 110159 ; http://n2t.net/addgene:110159 ; RRID:Addgene_110159)
