[The description below was written by a language model from this plasmid's Addgene catalogue record and pLannotate feature annotations shown in this document.]
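Description:
pHAGE2-EF1alpha-HA-TFAP4(E135A/S139A) is an HIV-1-based lentiviral expression vector of about 9.3 kb, built on the pHAGE2 backbone for delivering a mutant human transcription factor into mammalian cells. It is propagated in E. coli through a high-copy ColE1/pUC-type origin and selected with ampicillin via the bla gene. The viral portion carries the usual transfer-vector elements. These are a 5' LTR, the Ψ packaging signal with an adjoining gag fragment, the Rev response element for Rev-dependent nuclear export of the genomic RNA, the cPPT/CTS that aids nuclear import, and a U3-deleted, self-inactivating 3' LTR. A loxP site is embedded in the 3' LTR region, a position from which it would be copied to both ends of the provirus during reverse transcription.

The payload is a bicistronic cassette. An EF-1α promoter lies directly upstream of the TFAP4 (AP-4, bHLHc41) coding sequence, which is followed by an EMCV IRES and the puromycin N-acetyltransferase gene, then a WPRE to enhance transcript stability and expression. Transduced cells can therefore be selected with puromycin while expressing TFAP4 from the same transcript. The catalogue field lists the promoter as CMV, but the plasmid name and the annotated sequence both indicate EF-1α, and no CMV promoter is annotated. The insert was cloned between NotI and BamHI, carries an N-terminal HA tag according to the record (not separately annotated in the feature table), and bears the E135A/S139A substitutions. The record does not state what these mutations do, but the associated publication concerns proteasome-dependent degradation of TFAP4 and its role in mitotic division. The construct is therefore presumably used for stable expression of this variant in studies of TFAP4 turnover.
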