Features (pLannotate 1.2.2; 26 found; start..end, strand, type, name):
     28..616     +  rep_origin     ori: high-copy-number ColE1/pMB1/pBR322/pUC origin of replication
    799..853     +  CDS            lacI (fragment): lac repressor; lacI; The lac repressor binds to the lac operator to inhibit transcription in E. coli. This inhibition can be relieved by adding lactose or isopropyl-β-D-thiogalactopyranoside (IPTG).
    859..952     +  rep_origin     SV40 ori (fragment): SV40 origin of replication
    977..1014    +  CDS            lacI (fragment): lac repressor; lacI; The lac repressor binds to the lac operator to inhibit transcription in E. coli. This inhibition can be relieved by adding lactose or isopropyl-β-D-thiogalactopyranoside (IPTG).
   1027..1048    +  protein_bind   CAP binding site: CAP binding activates transcription in the presence of cAMP. E. coli catabolite activator protein
   1063..1093    +  promoter       lac promoter: promoter for the E. coli lac operon
   1101..1117    +  protein_bind   lac operator: The lac repressor binds to the lac operator to inhibit transcription in E. coli. This inhibition can be relieved by adding lactose or isopropyl-β-D-thiogalactopyranoside (IPTG). lac repressor encoded by lacI
   1151..1234    +  polyA_signal   SV40 poly(A) signal (fragment): SV40 polyadenylation signal
   1401..1730    +  CDS            nef (fragment): NEF_HV1BR - Experimental evidence at protein level: Swiss-Prot protein existence level 1. Extracellular Nef protein targets CD4(+) T-lymphocytes for apoptosis by interacting with CXCR4 surface receptors (PubMed:14990729). From Human immunodeficiency virus type 1 group M subtype B (isolate BRU/LAI) (HIV-1).
   1778..2035    +  LTR            5' LTR (truncated): truncated 5' long terminal repeat (LTR) from HIV-1
   2082..2207    +  misc_feature   HIV-1 Ψ: packaging signal of human immunodeficiency virus type 1
   2191..2529    +  CDS            HIV-1 gag (fragment): gag protein from human immunodeficiency virus 1; gag
   2704..2937    +  misc_feature   RRE: The Rev response element (RRE) of HIV-1 allows for Rev-dependent mRNA export from the nucleus to the cytoplasm.
   3314..3414    +  CDS            Rev (fragment): human immunodeficiency virus 1 (HIV-1) Rev protein; rev; enhances nuclear export of unspliced and incompletely spliced viral mRNAs
   3459..3576    +  misc_feature   cPPT/CTS: central polypurine tract and central termination sequence of HIV-1
   3624..4802    +  promoter       EF-1α promoter: strong constitutive promoter for human elongation factor EF-1α
   4848..5858    +  CDS            TFAP4: TFAP4_HUMAN - Also known as BHLHC41. Experimental evidence at protein level: Swiss-Prot protein existence level 1. Transcription factor that activates both viral and cellular genes by binding to the symmetrical DNA sequence 5'-CAGCTG-3'. From Homo sapiens (Human).
   5970..6432    +  misc_feature   IRES: internal ribosome entry site (IRES) of the encephalomyocarditis virus (EMCV)
   6446..7045    +  CDS            PuroR: puromycin N-acetyltransferase; pac from Streptomyces alboniger; confers resistance to puromycin
   7059..7647    +  misc_feature   WPRE: woodchuck hepatitis virus posttranscriptional regulatory element
   7700..7719    +  misc_feature   cPPT/CTS (fragment): central polypurine tract and central termination sequence of HIV-1
   7721..7756    +  LTR            3' LTR (ΔU3) (fragment): self-inactivating 3' long terminal repeat (LTR) from HIV-1
   7783..7816    -  protein_bind   loxP: Cre-mediated recombination occurs in the 8-bp core sequence (GCATACAT). Cre recombinase
   7843..8023    +  LTR            5' LTR (truncated): truncated 5' long terminal repeat (LTR) from HIV-1
   8156..8260    +  promoter       AmpR promoter: bla
   8261..9121    +  CDS            AmpR: β-lactamase; bla; confers resistance to ampicillin, carbenicillin, and related antibiotics
>Addgene plasmid #110159 | pHAGE2-EF1alpha-HA-TFAP4(E135A/S139A) | addgene full sequence | sequence record 210986 | Addgene NGS Result
CCCCGTAGAAAAGATCAAAGGATCTTCTTGAGATCCTTTTTTTCTGCGCGTAATCTGCTGCTTGCAAACA
AAAAAACCACCGCTACCAGCGGTGGTTTGTTTGCCGGATCAAGAGCTACCAACTCTTTTTCCGAAGGTAA
CTGGCTTCAGCAGAGCGCAGATACCAAATACTGTTCTTCTAGTGTAGCCGTAGTTAGGCCACCACTTCAA
GAACTCTGTAGCACCGCCTACATACCTCGCTCTGCTAATCCTGTTACCAGTGGCTGCTGCCAGTGGCGAT
AAGTCGTGTCTTACCGGGTTGGACTCAAGACGATAGTTACCGGATAAGGCGCAGCGGTCGGGCTGAACGG
GGGGTTCGTGCACACAGCCCAGCTTGGAGCGAACGACCTACACCGAACTGAGATACCTACAGCGTGAGCT
ATGAGAAAGCGCCACGCTTCCCGAAGGGAGAAAGGCGGACAGGTATCCGGTAAGCGGCAGGGTCGGAACA
GGAGAGCGCACGAGGGAGCTTCCAGGGGGAAACGCCTGGTATCTTTATAGTCCTGTCGGGTTTCGCCACC
TCTGACTTGAGCGTCGATTTTTGTGATGCTCGTCAGGGGGGCGGAGCCTATGGAAAAACGCCAGCAACGC
GGCCTTTTTACGGTTCCTGGCCTTTTGCTGGCCTTTTGCTCACATGTTCTTTCCTGCGTTATCCCCTGAT
TCTGTGGATAACCGTATTACCGCCTTTGAGTGAGCTGATACCGCTCGCCGCAGCCGAACGACCGAGCGCA
GCGAGTCAGTGAGCGAGGAAGCGGAAGAGCGCCCAATACGCAAACCGCCTCTCCCCGCGCGTTGGCCGAT
TCATTAATGCAGCAAGCTCATGGCTGACTAATTTTTTTTATTTATGCAGAGGCCGAGGCCGCCTCGGCCT
CTGAGCTATTCCAGAAGTAGTGAGGAGGCTTTTTTGGAGGCCTAGGCTTTTGCAAAAAGCTCCCCGTGGC
ACGACAGGTTTCCCGACTGGAAAGCGGGCAGTGAGCGCAACGCAATTAATGTGAGTTAGCTCACTCATTA
GGCACCCCAGGCTTTACACTTTATGCTTCCGGCTCGTATGTTGTGTGGAATTGTGAGCGGATAACAATTT
CACACAGGAAACAGCTATGACATGATTACGAATTTCACAAATAAAGCATTTTTTTCACTGCATTCTAGTT
GTGGTTTGTCCAAACTCATCAATGTATCTTATCATGTCTGGATCAACTGGATAACTCAAGCTAACCAAAA
TCATCCCAAACTTCCCACCCCATACCCTATTACCACTGCCAATTACCTGTGGTTTCATTTACTCTAAACC
TGTGATTCCTCTGAATTATTTTCATTTTAAAGAAATTGTATTTGTTAAATATGTACTACAAACTTAGTAG
TTGGAAGGGCTAATTCACTCCCAAAGAAGACAAGATATCCTTGATCTGTGGATCTACCACACACAAGGCT
ACTTCCCTGATTAGCAGAACTACACACCAGGGCCAGGGGTCAGATATCCACTGACCTTTGGATGGTGCTA
CAAGCTAGTACCAGTTGAGCCAGATAAGGTAGAAGAGGCCAATAAAGGAGAGAACACCAGCTTGTTACAC
CCTGTGAGCCTGCATGGGATGGATGACCCGGAGAGAGAAGTGTTAGAGTGGAGGTTTGACAGCCGCCTAG
CATTTCATCACGTGGCCCGAGAGCTGCATCCGGAGTACTTCAAGAACTGCTGATATCGAGCTTGCTACAA
GGGACTTTCCGCTGGGGACTTTCCAGGGAGGCGTGGCCTGGGCGGGACTGGGGAGTGGCGAGCCCTCAGA
TCCTGCATATAAGCAGCTGCTTTTTGCCTGTACTGGGTCTCTCTGGTTAGACCAGATCTGAGCCTGGGAG
CTCTCTGGCTAACTAGGGAACCCACTGCTTAAGCCTCAATAAAGCTTGCCTTGAGTGCTTCAAGTAGTGT
GTGCCCGTCTGTTGTGTGACTCTGGTAACTAGAGATCCCTCAGACCCTTTTAGTCAGTGTGGAAAATCTC
TAGCAGTGGCGCCCGAACAGGGACTTGAAAGCGAAAGGGAAACCAGAGGAGCTCTCTCGACGCAGGACTC
GGCTTGCTGAAGCGCGCACGGCAAGAGGCGAGGGGCGGCGACTGGTGAGTACGCCAAAAATTTTGACTAG
CGGAGGCTAGAAGGAGAGAGATGGGTGCGAGAGCGTCAGTATTAAGCGGGGGAGAATTAGATCGCGATGG
GAAAAAATTCGGTTAAGGCCAGGGGGAAAGAAAAAATATAAATTAAAACATATAGTATGGGCAAGCAGGG
AGCTAGAACGATTCGCAGTTAATCCTGGCCTGTTAGAAACATCAGAAGGCTGTAGACAAATACTGGGACA
GCTACAACCATCCCTTCAGACAGGATCAGAAGAACTTAGATCATTATATAATACAGTAGCAACCCTCTAT
TGTGTGCATCAAAGGATAGAGATAAAAGACACCAAGGAAGCTTTAGACAAGATAGAGGAAGAGCAAAACA
AAAGTAAGACCACCGCACAGCAAGCGGCCGGCCGCTGATCTTCAGACCTGGAGGAGGAGATATGAGGGAC
AATTGGAGAAGTGAATTATATAAATATAAAGTAGTAAAAATTGAACCATTAGGAGTAGCACCCACCAAGG
CAAAGAGAAGAGTGGTGCAGAGAGAAAAAAGAGCAGTGGGAATAGGAGCTTTGTTCCTTGGGTTCTTGGG
AGCAGCAGGAAGCACTATGGGCGCAGCGTCAATGACGCTGACGGTACAGGCCAGACAATTATTGTCTGGT
ATAGTGCAGCAGCAGAACAATTTGCTGAGGGCTATTGAGGCGCAACAGCATCTGTTGCAACTCACAGTCT
GGGGCATCAAGCAGCTCCAGGCAAGAATCCTGGCTGTGGAAAGATACCTAAAGGATCAACAGCTCCTGGG
GATTTGGGGTTGCTCTGGAAAACTCATTTGCACCACTGCTGTGCCTTGGAATGCTAGTTGGAGTAATAAA
TCTCTGGAACAGATTTGGAATCACACGACCTGGATGGAGTGGGACAGAGAAATTAACAATTACACAAGCT
TAATACACTCCTTAATTGAAGAATCGCAAAACCAGCAAGAAAAGAATGAACAAGAATTATTGGAATTAGA
TAAATGGGCAAGTTTGTGGAATTGGTTTAACATAACAAATTGGCTGTGGTATATAAAATTATTCATAATG
ATAGTAGGAGGCTTGGTAGGTTTAAGAATAGTTTTTGCTGTACTTTCTATAGTGAATAGAGTTAGGCAGG
GATATTCACCATTATCGTTTCAGACCCACCTCCCAACCCCGAGGGGACCCGACAGGCCCGAAGGAATAGA
AGAAGAAGGTGGAGAGAGAGACAGAGACAGATCCATTCGATTAGTGAACGGATCTCGACGGTATCGCCGA
ATTCACAAATGGCAGTATTCATCCACAATTTTAAAAGAAAAGGGGGGATTGGGGGGTACAGTGCAGGGGA
AAGAATAGTAGACATAATAGCAACAGACATACAAACTAAAGAATTACAAAAACAAATTACAAAAATTCAA
AATTTTCGGGTTTATTACAGGGACAGCAGAGATCCAGTTTGGACTAGTCGTGAGGCTCCGGTGCCCGTCA
GTGGGCAGAGCGCACATCGCCCACAGTCCCCGAGAAGTTGGGGGGAGGGGTCGGCAATTGAACCGGTGCC
TAGAGAAGGTGGCGCGGGGTAAACTGGGAAAGTGATGTCGTGTACTGGCTCCGCCTTTTTCCCGAGGGTG
GGGGAGAACCGTATATAAGTGCAGTAGTCGCCGTGAACGTTCTTTTTCGCAACGGGTTTGCCGCCAGAAC
ACAGGTAAGTGCCGTGTGTGGTTCCCGCGGGCCTGGCCTCTTTACGGGTTATGGCCCTTGCGTGCCTTGA
ATTACTTCCACCTGGCTGCAGTACGTGATTCTTGATCCCGAGCTTCGGGTTGGAAGTGGGTGGGAGAGTT
CGAGGCCTTGCGCTTAAGGAGCCCCTTCGCCTCGTGCTTGAGTTGAGGCCTGGCCTGGGCGCTGGGGCCG
CCGCGTGCGAATCTGGTGGCACCTTCGCGCCTGTCTCGCTGCTTTCGATAAGTCTCTAGCCATTTAAAAT
TTTTGATGACCTGCTGCGACGCTTTTTTTCTGGCAAGATAGTCTTGTAAATGCGGGCCAAGATCTGCACA
CTGGTATTTCGGTTTTTGGGGCCGCGGGCGGCGACGGGGCCCGTGCGTCCCAGCGCACATGTTCGGCGAG
GCGGGGCCTGCGAGCGCGGCCACCGAGAATCGGACGGGGGTAGTCTCAAGCTGGCCGGCCTGCTCTGGTG
CCTGGCCTCGCGCCGCCGTGTATCGCCCCGCCCTGGGCGGCAAGGCTGGCCCGGTCGGCACCAGTTGCGT
GAGCGGAAAGATGGCCGCTTCCCGGCCCTGCTGCAGGGAGCTCAAAATGGAGGACGCGGCGCTCGGGAGA
GCGGGCGGGTGAGTCACCCACACAAAGGAAAAGGGCCTTTCCGTCCTCAGCCGTCGCTTCATGTGACTCC
ACGGAGTACCGGGCGCCGTCCAGGCACCTCGATTAGTTCTCGAGCTTTTGGAGTACGTCGTCTTTAGGTT
GGGGGGAGGGGTTTTATGCGATGGAGTTTCCCCACACTGAGTGGGTGGAGACTGAAGTTAGGCCAGCTTG
GCACTTGATGTAATTCTCCTTGGAATTTGCCCTTTTTGAGTTTGGATCTTGGTTCATTCTCAAGCCTCAG
ACAGTGGTTCAAAGTTTTTTTCTTCCATTTCAGGTGTCGTGAAGCGGCCGCGCCACCATGTACCCCTACG
ACGTGCCCGACTACGCCGAGTATTTCATGGTGCCCACTCAGAAGGTGCCCTCTTTGCAACATTTCAGGAA
AACAGAGAAAGAAGTGATAGGAGGGCTCTGTAGCCTTGCCAACATTCCACTAACCCCCGAGACTCAGCGG
GACCAGGAGCGGCGGATTCGGCGGGAGATCGCCAACAGCAACGAGCGGAGACGCATGCAGAGCATCAACG
CGGGATTCCAGTCCCTCAAGACCCTCATCCCCCACACAGACGGAGAGAAGCTCAGCAAGGCAGCCATTCT
CCAGCAGACAGCCGAGTACATCTTCTCCCTGGAGCAGGAGAAGACCAGGCTCTTGCAGCAGAACACACAG
CTCAAGCGCTTCATCCAGGAGCTGAGCGGCTCGTCCCCCAAGCGACGGCGGGCAGAGGACAAGGACGCAG
GCATAGGCGCCCCGGACATCTGGGAGGACGAGAAGGCGGAGGACCTGCGGCGGGAGATGATTGAGCTGCG
GCAGCAGCTGGACAAGGAGCGCTCGGTGCGCATGATGCTGGAGGAGCAGGTGCGCTCGCTGGAGGCCCAC
ATGTACCCGGAAAAGCTCAAGGTGATTGCGCAGCAGGTGCAGCTGCAGCAGCAGCAGGAACAGGTGAGGC
TGCTGCACCAGGAGAAGCTGGAGCGGGAACAGCAGCAGCTGCGGACCCAGCTTCTGCCCCCTCCGGCCCC
CACCCACCACCCCACGGTGATCGTGCCAGCACCGCCTCCTCCTCCCTCCCACCACATCAATGTCGTCACC
ATGGGCCCCTCCTCGGTCATCAACTCTGTTTCCACATCCCGGCAAAATCTGGACACCATCGTGCAGGCAA
TCCAGCACATCGAGGGCACCCAGGAAAAGCAGGAGCTGGAGGAGGAGCAGCGGCGAGCTGTCATCGTGAA
GCCTGTCCGCAGCTGCCCGGAGGCCCCCACCTCTGACACCGCCTCCGACTCCGAGGCCTCAGACAGTGAC
GCCATGGACCAGAGCCGGGAGGAGCCGTCGGGGGACGGGGAGCTTCCCTGAGGATCCCTCCCCCCCCCCT
AACGTTACTGGCCGAAGCCGCTTGGAATAAGGCCGGTGTGCGTTTGTCTATATGTTATTTTCCACCATAT
TGCCGTCTTTTGGCAATGTGAGGGCCCGGAAACCTGGCCCTGTCTTCTTGACGAGCATTCCTAGGGGTCT
TTCCCCTCTCGCCAAAGGAATGCAAGGTCTGTTGAATGTCGTGAAGGAAGCAGTTCCTCTGGAAGCTTCT
TGAAGACAAACAACGTCTGTAGCGACCCTTTGCAGGCAGCGGAACCCCCCACCTGGCGACAGGTGCCTCT
GCGGCCAAAAGCCACGTGTATAAGATACACCTGCAAAGGCGGCACAACCCCAGTGCCACGTTGTGAGTTG
GATAGTTGTGGAAAGAGTCAAATGGCTCTCCTCAAGCGTATTCAACAAGGGGCTGAAGGATGCCCAGAAG
GTACCCCATTGTATGGGATCTGATCTGGGGCCTCGGTGCACATGCTTTACATGTGTTTAGTCGAGGTTAA
AAAAACGTCTAGGCCCCCCGAACCACGGGGACGTGGTTTTCCTTTGAAAAACACGATGATAATATGGCCA
CACATATGACCGAGTACAAGCCCACGGTGCGCCTCGCCACCCGCGACGACGTCCCCAGGGCCGTACGCAC
CCTCGCCGCCGCGTTCGCCGACTACCCCGCCACGCGCCACACCGTCGATCCGGACCGCCACATCGAGCGG
GTCACCGAGCTGCAAGAACTCTTCCTCACGCGCGTCGGGCTCGACATCGGCAAGGTGTGGGTCGCGGACG
ACGGCGCCGCGGTGGCGGTCTGGACCACGCCGGAGAGCGTCGAAGCGGGGGCGGTGTTCGCCGAGATCGG
CCCGCGCATGGCCGAGTTGAGCGGTTCCCGGCTGGCCGCGCAGCAACAGATGGAAGGCCTCCTGGCGCCG
CACCGGCCCAAGGAGCCCGCGTGGTTCCTGGCCACCGTCGGCGTCTCGCCCGACCACCAGGGCAAGGGTC
TGGGCAGCGCCGTCGTGCTCCCCGGAGTGGAGGCGGCCGAGCGCGCCGGGGTGCCCGCCTTCCTGGAGAC
CTCCGCGCCCCGCAACCTCCCCTTCTACGAGCGGCTCGGCTTCACCGTCACCGCCGACGTCGAGGTGCCC
GAAGGACCGCGCACCTGGTGCATGACCCGCAAGCCCGGTGCCTGAATCGATAGATCCTAATCAACCTCTG
GATTACAAAATTTGTGAAAGATTGACTGGTATTCTTAACTATGTTGCTCCTTTTACGCTATGTGGATACG
CTGCTTTAATGCCTTTGTATCATGCTATTGCTTCCCGTATGGCTTTCATTTTCTCCTCCTTGTATAAATC
CTGGTTGCTGTCTCTTTATGAGGAGTTGTGGCCCGTTGTCAGGCAACGTGGCGTGGTGTGCACTGTGTTT
GCTGACGCAACCCCCACTGGTTGGGGCATTGCCACCACCTGTCAGCTCCTTTCCGGGACTTTCGCTTTCC
CCCTCCCTATTGCCACGGCGGAACTCATCGCCGCCTGCCTTGCCCGCTGCTGGACAGGGGCTCGGCTGTT
GGGCACTGACAATTCCGTGGTGTTGTCGGGGAAATCATCGTCCTTTCCTTGGCTGCTCGCCTGTGTTGCC
ACCTGGATTCTGCGCGGGACGTCCTTCTGCTACGTCCCTTCGGCCCTCAATCCAGCGGACCTTCCTTCCC
GCGGCCTGCTGCCGGCTCTGCGGCCTCTTCCGCGTCTTCGCCTTCGCCCTCAGACGAGTCGGATCTCCCT
TTGGGCCGCCTCCCCGCCTGGTACCTTTAAGACCAATGACTTACAAGGCAGCTGTAGATCTTAGCCACTT
TTTAAAAGAAAAGGGGGGACTGGAAGGGCTAATTCACTCCCAACGAAGACAAGATCACCTGCAGGACAGG
CGCGCAGGTACCATAACTTCGTATAATGTATGCTATACGAAGTTATGGCGCGCCCTGCTTTTTGCTTGTA
CTGGGTCTCTCTGGTTAGACCAGATCTGAGCCTGGGAGCTCTCTGGCTAACTAGGGAACCCACTGCTTAA
GCCTCAATAAAGCTTGCCTTGAGTGCTTCAAGTAGTGTGTGCCCGTCTGTTGTGTGACTCTGGTAACTAG
AGATCCCTCAGACCCTTTTAGTCAGTGTGGAAAATCTCTAGCACCCGGGCGATTAAGGAAAGGGCTAGAT
CATTCTTGAAGACGAAAGGGCCTCGTGATACGCCTATTTTTATAGGTTAATGTCATGATAATAATGGTTT
CTTAGACGTCAGGTGGCACTTTTCGGGGAAATGTGCGCGGAACCCCTATTTGTTTATTTTTCTAAATACA
TTCAAATATGTATCCGCTCATGAGACAATAACCCTGATAAATGCTTCAATAATATTGAAAAAGGAAGAGT
ATGAGTATTCAACATTTCCGTGTCGCCCTTATTCCCTTTTTTGCGGCATTTTGCCTTCCTGTTTTTGCTC
ACCCAGAAACGCTGGTGAAAGTAAAAGATGCTGAAGATCAGTTGGGTGCACGAGTGGGTTACATCGAACT
GGATCTCAACAGCGGTAAGATCCTTGAGAGTTTTCGCCCCGAAGAACGTTTTCCAATGATGAGCACTTTT
AAAGTTCTGCTATGTGGCGCGGTATTATCCCGTGTTGACGCCGGGCAAGAGCAACTCGGTCGCCGCATAC
ACTATTCTCAGAATGACTTGGTTGAGTACTCACCAGTCACAGAAAAGCATCTTACGGATGGCATGACAGT
AAGAGAATTATGCAGTGCTGCCATAACCATGAGTGATAACACTGCGGCCAACTTACTTCTGACAACGATC
GGAGGACCGAAGGAGCTAACCGCTTTTTTGCACAACATGGGGGATCATGTAACTCGCCTTGATCGTTGGG
AACCGGAGCTGAATGAAGCCATACCAAACGACGAGCGTGACACCACGATGCCTGTAGCAATGGCAACAAC
GTTGCGCAAACTATTAACTGGCGAACTACTTACTCTAGCTTCCCGGCAACAATTAATAGACTGGATGGAG
GCGGATAAAGTTGCAGGACCACTTCTGCGCTCGGCCCTTCCGGCTGGCTGGTTTATTGCTGATAAATCTG
GAGCCGGTGAGCGTGGGTCTCGCGGTATCATTGCAGCACTGGGGCCAGATGGTAAGCCCTCCCGTATCGT
AGTTATCTACACGACGGGGAGTCAGGCAACTATGGATGAACGAAATAGACAGATCGCTGAGATAGGTGCC
TCACTGATTAAGCATTGGTAACTGTCAGACCAAGTTTACTCATATATACTTTAGATTGATTTAAAACTTC
ATTTTTAATTTAAAAGGATCTAGGTGAAGATCCTTTTTGATAATCTCATGACCAAAATCCCTTAACGTGA
GTTTTCGTTCCACTGAGCGTCAGA
